Addgene plasmid #131887: pDONR221_SLC16A2
Purpose: Gateway entry clone with codon-optimized ORF sequence for subcloning into custom expression vectors
Depositing lab: RESOLUTE Consortium & Giulio Superti-Furga. Depositing organization: CeMM Research Center for Molecular Medicine. Publication: The RESOLUTE consortium: unlocking SLC transporters for drug discovery. Superti-Furga G, Lackner D, Wiedmer T, Ingles-Prieto A, Barbosa B, Girardi E, Goldmann U, Gurtl B, Klavins K, Klimek C, Lindinger S, Lineiro-Retes E, Muller AC, Onstein S, Redinger G, Reil D, Sedlyarov V, Wolf G, Crawford M, Everley R, ... Steppan CM. Nat Rev Drug Discov. 2020 Jul;19(7):429-430. doi: 10.1038/d41573-020-00056-6. PubMed 32265506.
Backbone
  Vector backbone: pDONR221
  Backbone manufacturer: Thermo Fisher Scientific
  Backbone size w/o insert (bp): 2550
  Vector type: Mammalian Expression
Growth in bacteria
  Bacterial resistance: Kanamycin, 50 μg/mL
  Growth temperature: 37°C
  Growth strain: Stbl3
  Copy number: High Copy
Gene/Insert
  Gene/Insert name: SLC16A2 (alt name: XPCT, MCT8, MCT7, DXS128, AHDS, MRX22)
  Species: H. sapiens (human)
  Insert size (bp): 1617
  Entrez Gene: SLC16A2 (a.k.a. AHDS, DXS128, DXS128E, MCT 7, MCT 8, MCT7, MCT8, MRX22, XPCT)
  Cloning method: Gateway Cloning
  Sequencing primers: 5′ M13-fwd; 3′ M13-rev
Terms and licenses: Academic/Nonprofit Terms; Industry Terms
Depositor comments: For more information on the full Resolute plasmid collection, please see www.addgene.org/depositor-collections/re-solute/. Please provide your feedback on this plasmid to the RESOLUTE consortium by filling out their RESOLUTE repository feedback form: https://forms.office.com/Pages/ResponsePage.aspx?id=0e05yklzmkS7rjFGQL4N7z4feCLQvEJAmVcOCM_u885UN1JJRko0Ukg4TVQwNTZLOUxPQVJWT1NHUCQlQCN0PWcu
How to cite: pDONR221_SLC16A2 was a gift from RESOLUTE Consortium & Giulio Superti-Furga (Addgene plasmid # 131887 ; http://n2t.net/addgene:131887 ; RRID:Addgene_131887)
