[The description below was written by a language model from this plasmid's Addgene catalogue record and pLannotate feature annotations shown in this document.]
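Description:
pDONR221_SLC16A2 is a Gateway entry clone built on the pDONR221 backbone, carrying a codon-optimized open reading frame for human SLC16A2, also known as MCT8 or XPCT. This solute carrier is a highly active and specific thyroid hormone transporter that mediates cellular uptake of T4, T3, reverse T3 and diiodothyronine. The plasmid is about 4.2 kb in total. It is maintained in E. coli at high copy number through a ColE1/pUC-type origin of replication and is selected with kanamycin via an aminoglycoside phosphotransferase (KanR) gene.

The 1,617 bp SLC16A2 coding sequence lies between attL1 and attL2 sites, the recombination sites used by LR Clonase to move an insert directionally into any attR-containing destination vector. The catalogue lists the vector type as mammalian expression, but the annotated features include no eukaryotic promoter or polyadenylation signal, and no epitope tags are annotated. Expression in mammalian cells therefore depends on the destination vector chosen after subcloning. Upstream of the cassette, rrnB T1 and T2 transcription terminators insulate the insert from read-through transcription in bacteria. A T7 promoter sits just beyond attL2 and points back toward the insert. Short lacI and lacZα fragments are backbone remnants with no apparent function here, and M13 forward and reverse primer sites flank the cassette for sequence verification.

The construct belongs to a consortium collection of solute carrier transporter clones. It is intended as a source of the SLC16A2 ORF for transfer into custom expression vectors, for example to study transporter function or support drug discovery work on SLC proteins.
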