Features (pLannotate 1.2.2; 10 found; start..end, strand, type, name):
    121..213     +  CDS            lacI (fragment): lac repressor; lacI; The lac repressor binds to the lac operator to inhibit transcription in E. coli. This inhibition can be relieved by adding lactose or isopropyl-β-D-thiogalactopyranoside (IPTG).
    268..295     -  terminator     rrnB T2 terminator: transcription terminator T2 from the E. coli rrnB gene
    427..470     +  terminator     rrnB T1 terminator: Escherichia coli rrnB; transcription terminator T1 from the E. coli rrnB gene
    517..553     -  CDS            lacZα (fragment): LacZα fragment of β-galactosidase; lacZ fragment
    569..668     +  protein_bind   attL1: mutant version of attL; recombination site for the Gateway® LR reaction LR Clonase™
    674..2290    +  CDS            SLC16A2: MOT8_HUMAN - Also known as MCT8, XPCT. Experimental evidence at protein level: Swiss-Prot protein existence level 1. Very active and specific thyroid hormone transporter. Stimulates cellular uptake of thyroxine (T4), triiodothyronine (T3), reverse triiodothyronine (rT3) and diidothyronine. Does not transport Leu, Phe, Trp or Tyr. From Homo sapiens (Human).
   2292..2391    -  protein_bind   attL2: mutant version of attL; recombination site for the Gateway® LR reaction LR Clonase™
   2409..2427    -  promoter       T7 promoter: promoter for bacteriophage T7 RNA polymerase
   2561..3370    +  CDS            KanR: aminoglycoside phosphotransferase; aph(3')-Ia; confers resistance to kanamycin in bacteria or G418 (Geneticin®) in eukaryotes
   3517..4105    +  rep_origin     ori: high-copy-number ColE1/pMB1/pBR322/pUC origin of replication
>Addgene plasmid #131887 | pDONR221_SLC16A2 | addgene full sequence | sequence record 259085 | Addgene NGS Result
CTTTCCTGCGTTATCCCCTGATTCTGTGGATAACCGTATTACCGCCTTTGAGTGAGCTGATACCGCTCGC
CGCAGCCGAACGACCGAGCGCAGCGAGTCAGTGAGCGAGGAAGCGGAAGAGCGCCCAATACGCAAACCGC
CTCTCCCCGCGCGTTGGCCGATTCATTAATGCAGCTGGCACGACAGGTTTCCCGACTGGAAAGCGGGCAG
TGAGCGCAACGCAATTAATACGCGTACCGCTAGCCAGGAAGAGTTTGTAGAAACGCAAAAAGGCCATCCG
TCAGGATGGCCTTCTGCTTAGTTTGATGCCTGGCAGTTTATGGCGGGCGTCCTGCCCGCCACCCTCCGGG
CCGTTGCTTCACAACGTTCAAATCCGCTCCCGGCGGATTTGTCCTACTCAGGAGAGCGTTCACCGACAAA
CAACAGATAAAACGAAAGGCCCAGTCTTCCGACTGAGCCTTTCGTTTTATTTGATGCCTGGCAGTTCCCT
ACTCTCGCGTTAACGCTAGCATGGATGTTTTCCCAGTCACGACGTTGTAAAACGACGGCCAGTCTTAAGC
TCGGGCCCCAAATAATGATTTTATTTTGACTGATAGTGACCTGTTCGTTGCAACACATTGATGAGCAATG
CTTTTTTATAATGCCAACTTTGTACAAAAAAGCAGGCTCCACCATGGCACTGCAGTCTCAGGCAAGCGAG
GAGGCAAAGGGACCATGGCAGGAGGCAGACCAGGAGCAGCAGGAGCCTGTGGGAAGCCCAGAGCCTGAGT
CCGAGCCAGAGCCAGAGCCTGAGCCAGAGCCAGTGCCTGTGCCACCTCCAGAGCCACAGCCAGAGCCTCA
GCCACTGCCAGATCCTGCACCACTGCCAGAGCTGGAGTTCGAGTCTGAGAGGGTGCACGAGCCTGAGCCA
ACCCCAACAGTGGAGACCAGGGGAACAGCAAGGGGATTTCAGCCACCTGAGGGAGGATTCGGATGGGTGG
TGGTGTTTGCCGCCACCTGGTGCAACGGCTCCATCTTCGGCATCCACAATTCTGTGGGCATCCTGTACAG
CATGCTGCTGGAGGAGGAGAAGGAGAAGAACCGCCAGGTGGAGTTTCAGGCAGCATGGGTGGGCGCACTT
GCTATGGGTATGATATTTTTCTGCTCCCCTATCGTGTCTATCTTCACCGACCGGCTGGGCTGTAGAATCA
CCGCAACAGCAGGAGCAGCAGTGGCCTTCATCGGCCTGCACACCAGCTCCTTTACATCTAGCCTGAGCCT
GCGGTACTTCACATATGGCATCCTGTTTGGCTGCGGCTGTTCCTTCGCCTTTCAGCCTTCTCTGGTCATC
CTGGGCCACTACTTCCAGCGGAGACTGGGACTGGCAAACGGAGTGGTGTCCGCCGGCTCCTCTATCTTTT
CCATGTCTTTCCCATTTCTGATCCGCATGCTGGGCGACAAGATCAAGCTGGCCCAGACCTTTCAGGTGCT
GTCCACATTCATGTTTGTGCTGATGCTGCTGTCTCTGACCTATCGGCCCCTGCTGCCTAGCTCCCAGGAT
ACCCCAAGCAAGCGGGGCGTGAGAACACTGCACCAGAGGTTCCTGGCCCAGCTGCGCAAGTACTTCAATA
TGCGGGTGTTTAGGCAGCGCACATATAGAATCTGGGCCTTCGGCATCGCAGCAGCCGCCCTGGGATACTT
TGTGCCCTATGTGCACCTGATGAAGTACGTGGAGGAGGAGTTCTCCGAGATCAAGGAGACCTGGGTGCTG
CTGGTGTGCATCGGAGCCACAAGCGGACTGGGCAGACTGGTGTCCGGACACATCAGCGACTCCATCCCAG
GCCTGAAGAAGATCTATCTGCAGGTGCTGTCTTTTCTGCTGCTGGGCCTGATGAGCATGATGATCCCCCT
GTGCAGGGACTTCGGCGGCCTGATCGTGGTGTGCCTGTTTCTGGGCCTGTGCGATGGCTTCTTTATCACC
ATCATGGCACCAATCGCCTTCGAGCTGGTGGGACCAATGCAGGCAAGCCAGGCCATCGGCTATCTGCTGG
GCATGATGGCCCTGCCCATGATCGCAGGACCACCAATCGCAGGACTGCTGAGGAATTGTTTTGGCGATTA
CCACGTGGCCTTCTATTTTGCAGGAGTGCCTCCAATCATCGGAGCCGTGATCCTGTTCTTTGTGCCTCTG
ATGCACCAGAGAATGTTCAAGAAGGAGCAGAGGGACTCTAGCAAGGATAAGATGCTGGCCCCTGACCCAG
ATCCAAACGGAGAGCTGCTGCCTGGAAGCCCTAATCCAGAGGAGCCAATCGACCCAGCTTTCTTGTACAA
AGTTGGCATTATAAGAAAGCATTGCTTATCAATTTGTTGCAACGAACAGGTCACTATCAGTCAAAATAAA
ATCATTATTTGCCATCCAGCTGATATCCCCTATAGTGAGTCGTATTACATGGTCATAGCTGTTTCCTGGC
AGCTCTGGCCCGTGTCTCAAAATCTCTGATGTTACATTGCACAAGATAAAAATATATCATCATGAACAAT
AAAACTGTCTGCTTACATAAACAGTAATACAAGGGGTGTTATGAGCCATATTCAACGGGAAACGTCGAGG
CCGCGATTAAATTCCAACATGGATGCTGATTTATATGGGTATAAATGGGCTCGCGATAATGTCGGGCAAT
CAGGTGCGACAATCTATCGCTTGTATGGGAAGCCCGATGCGCCAGAGTTGTTTCTGAAACATGGCAAAGG
TAGCGTTGCCAATGATGTTACAGATGAGATGGTCAGACTAAACTGGCTGACGGAATTTATGCCTCTTCCG
ACCATCAAGCATTTTATCCGTACTCCTGATGATGCATGGTTACTCACCACTGCGATCCCCGGAAAAACAG
CATTCCAGGTATTAGAAGAATATCCTGATTCAGGTGAAAATATTGTTGATGCGCTGGCAGTGTTCCTGCG
CCGGTTGCATTCGATTCCTGTTTGTAATTGTCCTTTTAACAGCGATCGCGTATTTCGTCTCGCTCAGGCG
CAATCACGAATGAATAACGGTTTGGTTGATGCGAGTGATTTTGATGACGAGCGTAATGGCTGGCCTGTTG
AACAAGTCTGGAAAGAAATGCATAAACTTTTGCCATTCTCACCGGATTCAGTCGTCACTCATGGTGATTT
CTCACTTGATAACCTTATTTTTGACGAGGGGAAATTAATAGGTTGTATTGATGTTGGACGAGTCGGAATC
GCAGACCGATACCAGGATCTTGCCATCCTATGGAACTGCCTCGGTGAGTTTTCTCCTTCATTACAGAAAC
GGCTTTTTCAAAAATATGGTATTGATAATCCTGATATGAATAAATTGCAGTTTCATTTGATGCTCGATGA
GTTTTTCTAATCAGAATTGGTTAATTGGTTGTAACACTGGCAGAGCATTACGCTGACTTGACGGGACGGC
GCAAGCTCATGACCAAAATCCCTTAACGTGAGTTACGCGTCGTTCCACTGAGCGTCAGACCCCGTAGAAA
AGATCAAAGGATCTTCTTGAGATCCTTTTTTTCTGCGCGTAATCTGCTGCTTGCAAACAAAAAAACCACC
GCTACCAGCGGTGGTTTGTTTGCCGGATCAAGAGCTACCAACTCTTTTTCCGAAGGTAACTGGCTTCAGC
AGAGCGCAGATACCAAATACTGTTCTTCTAGTGTAGCCGTAGTTAGGCCACCACTTCAAGAACTCTGTAG
CACCGCCTACATACCTCGCTCTGCTAATCCTGTTACCAGTGGCTGCTGCCAGTGGCGATAAGTCGTGTCT
TACCGGGTTGGACTCAAGACGATAGTTACCGGATAAGGCGCAGCGGTCGGGCTGAACGGGGGGTTCGTGC
ACACAGCCCAGCTTGGAGCGAACGACCTACACCGAACTGAGATACCTACAGCGTGAGCTATGAGAAAGCG
CCACGCTTCCCGAAGGGAGAAAGGCGGACAGGTATCCGGTAAGCGGCAGGGTCGGAACAGGAGAGCGCAC
GAGGGAGCTTCCAGGGGGAAACGCCTGGTATCTTTATAGTCCTGTCGGGTTTCGCCACCTCTGACTTGAG
CGTCGATTTTTGTGATGCTCGTCAGGGGGGCGGAGCCTATGGAAAAACGCCAGCAACGCGGCCTTTTTAC
GGTTCCTGGCCTTTTGCTGGCCTTTTGCTCACATGTT
