>Addgene plasmid #131887 | pDONR221_SLC16A2 | depositor partial sequence | sequence record 253174 | Codon-optimized ORF of SLC16A2
ATGGCACTGCAGTCTCAGGCAAGCGAGGAGGCAAAGGGACCATGGCAGGAGGCAGACCAGGAGCAGCAGG
AGCCTGTGGGAAGCCCAGAGCCTGAGTCCGAGCCAGAGCCAGAGCCTGAGCCAGAGCCAGTGCCTGTGCC
ACCTCCAGAGCCACAGCCAGAGCCTCAGCCACTGCCAGATCCTGCACCACTGCCAGAGCTGGAGTTCGAG
TCTGAGAGGGTGCACGAGCCTGAGCCAACCCCAACAGTGGAGACCAGGGGAACAGCAAGGGGATTTCAGC
CACCTGAGGGAGGATTCGGATGGGTGGTGGTGTTTGCCGCCACCTGGTGCAACGGCTCCATCTTCGGCAT
CCACAATTCTGTGGGCATCCTGTACAGCATGCTGCTGGAGGAGGAGAAGGAGAAGAACCGCCAGGTGGAG
TTTCAGGCAGCATGGGTGGGCGCACTTGCTATGGGTATGATATTTTTCTGCTCCCCTATCGTGTCTATCT
TCACCGACCGGCTGGGCTGTAGAATCACCGCAACAGCAGGAGCAGCAGTGGCCTTCATCGGCCTGCACAC
CAGCTCCTTTACATCTAGCCTGAGCCTGCGGTACTTCACATATGGCATCCTGTTTGGCTGCGGCTGTTCC
TTCGCCTTTCAGCCTTCTCTGGTCATCCTGGGCCACTACTTCCAGCGGAGACTGGGACTGGCAAACGGAG
TGGTGTCCGCCGGCTCCTCTATCTTTTCCATGTCTTTCCCATTTCTGATCCGCATGCTGGGCGACAAGAT
CAAGCTGGCCCAGACCTTTCAGGTGCTGTCCACATTCATGTTTGTGCTGATGCTGCTGTCTCTGACCTAT
CGGCCCCTGCTGCCTAGCTCCCAGGATACCCCAAGCAAGCGGGGCGTGAGAACACTGCACCAGAGGTTCC
TGGCCCAGCTGCGCAAGTACTTCAATATGCGGGTGTTTAGGCAGCGCACATATAGAATCTGGGCCTTCGG
CATCGCAGCAGCCGCCCTGGGATACTTTGTGCCCTATGTGCACCTGATGAAGTACGTGGAGGAGGAGTTC
TCCGAGATCAAGGAGACCTGGGTGCTGCTGGTGTGCATCGGAGCCACAAGCGGACTGGGCAGACTGGTGT
CCGGACACATCAGCGACTCCATCCCAGGCCTGAAGAAGATCTATCTGCAGGTGCTGTCTTTTCTGCTGCT
GGGCCTGATGAGCATGATGATCCCCCTGTGCAGGGACTTCGGCGGCCTGATCGTGGTGTGCCTGTTTCTG
GGCCTGTGCGATGGCTTCTTTATCACCATCATGGCACCAATCGCCTTCGAGCTGGTGGGACCAATGCAGG
CAAGCCAGGCCATCGGCTATCTGCTGGGCATGATGGCCCTGCCCATGATCGCAGGACCACCAATCGCAGG
ACTGCTGAGGAATTGTTTTGGCGATTACCACGTGGCCTTCTATTTTGCAGGAGTGCCTCCAATCATCGGA
GCCGTGATCCTGTTCTTTGTGCCTCTGATGCACCAGAGAATGTTCAAGAAGGAGCAGAGGGACTCTAGCA
AGGATAAGATGCTGGCCCCTGACCCAGATCCAAACGGAGAGCTGCTGCCTGGAAGCCCTAATCCAGAGGA
GCCAATC
